Addgene plasmid #190338: LV-PE_CO-Mini
Purpose: Lentiviral vector expressing PE_CO-Mini (Prime editor with codon-optimized and truncated Reverse transcriptase)
Depositing lab: Rasmus Bak. Depositing organization: Aarhus University. Publication: A truncated reverse transcriptase enhances prime editing by split AAV vectors. Gao Z, Ravendran S, Mikkelsen NS, Haldrup J, Cai H, Ding X, Paludan SR, Thomsen MK, Mikkelsen JG, Bak RO. Mol Ther. 2022 Jul 8. pii: S1525-0016(22)00422-1. doi: 10.1016/j.ymthe.2022.07.001. PubMed 35808824.
Backbone
  Vector backbone: Lentivector
  Vector type: Lentiviral
  Selectable markers: Blasticidin
Growth in bacteria
  Bacterial resistance: Ampicillin, 100 μg/mL
  Growth temperature: 37°C
  Growth strain: NEB Stable
  Copy number: High Copy
Gene/Insert
  Gene/Insert name: PE_CO-Mini, ngRNA and pegRNA for HEK3 CTTins
Terms and licenses: Academic/Nonprofit Terms; Industry Terms: Not Available to Industry
Depositor comments: Please visit https://www.biorxiv.org/content/10.1101/2021.11.05.467423v1 for bioRxiv preprint.
How to cite: LV-PE_CO-Mini was a gift from Rasmus Bak (Addgene plasmid # 190338 ; http://n2t.net/addgene:190338 ; RRID:Addgene_190338)
