[The description below was written by a language model from this plasmid's Addgene catalogue record and pLannotate feature annotations shown in this document.]
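Description:
LV-PE_CO-Mini is a 13.5 kb HIV-1-based lentiviral transfer plasmid that delivers a complete prime-editing system from a single vector. It is propagated in E. coli through a high-copy ColE1/pUC origin with ampicillin resistance, and it also carries an f1 origin and remnants of a lacZα cloning region. The viral genome is transcribed from a CMV enhancer/promoter fused to a truncated 5' LTR, a design that makes genomic RNA production Tat-independent. It contains the Ψ packaging signal with a gag fragment, the RRE for Rev-dependent nuclear export, and a cPPT/CTS. It ends in a ΔU3 self-inactivating 3' LTR followed by a bGH polyadenylation signal.

Within the provirus, a mouse PGK promoter drives the PE_CO-Mini open reading frame. The annotation detects this as Streptococcus pyogenes Cas9 followed by a roughly 1.4 kb fragment matching Moloney murine leukemia virus pol, which corresponds to the codon-optimized, truncated reverse transcriptase named in the record. A blasticidin S deaminase gene lies downstream for selection of transduced mammalian cells. The element linking it to the editor is not annotated. WPRE fragments follow to enhance transcript expression.

Upstream of PGK are two guide RNA scaffolds in opposite orientations, matching the recorded pegRNA and nicking gRNA for the HEK3 CTT insertion. A reverse-strand human U6 promoter drives one of them. No promoter is annotated for the forward-strand scaffold, and the table does not indicate which scaffold belongs to the pegRNA.

The construct is suited to stable, selectable delivery of a compact prime editor with a benchmark HEK3 edit, and it comes from work evaluating truncated reverse transcriptases for prime editing.
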