Features (pLannotate 1.2.2; 32 found; start..end, strand, type, name):
     82..461     +  enhancer       CMV enhancer: human cytomegalovirus immediate early enhancer
    462..665     +  promoter       CMV promoter: human cytomegalovirus (CMV) immediate early promoter
    680..860     +  LTR            5' LTR (truncated): truncated 5' long terminal repeat (LTR) from HIV-1
    907..1032    +  misc_feature   HIV-1 Ψ: packaging signal of human immunodeficiency virus type 1
   1016..1379    +  CDS            HIV-1 gag (fragment): gag protein from human immunodeficiency virus 1; gag
   1525..1758    +  misc_feature   RRE: The Rev response element (RRE) of HIV-1 allows for Rev-dependent mRNA export from the nucleus to the cytoplasm.
   2135..2235    +  CDS            Rev (fragment): human immunodeficiency virus 1 (HIV-1) Rev protein; rev; enhances nuclear export of unspliced and incompletely spliced viral mRNAs
   2254..2371    +  misc_feature   cPPT/CTS: central polypurine tract and central termination sequence of HIV-1
   2433..2500    -  misc_RNA       tracrRNA (fragment): trans-activating CRISPR RNA for the Streptococcus pyogenes CRISPR/Cas9 system
   2547..2787    -  promoter       U6 promoter: RNA polymerase III promoter for human U6 snRNA
   3057..3132    +  misc_RNA       gRNA scaffold: guide RNA scaffold for the Streptococcus pyogenes CRISPR/Cas9 system
   3154..3653    +  promoter       PGK promoter: mouse phosphoglycerate kinase 1 promoter
   3728..5329    +  CDS            Cas9(N): N-terminal portion of Streptococcus pyogenes Cas9 (Zetsche et al., 2015)
   5330..7824    +  CDS            Cas9(C) (fragment): C-terminal portion of Streptococcus pyogenes Cas9 (Zetsche et al., 2015)
   7928..9337    +  CDS            gag-pol (fragment): POL_MLVMS - Experimental evidence at protein level: Swiss-Prot protein existence level 1. [Integrase]: Catalyzes viral DNA integration into the host chromosome, by performing a series of DNA cutting and joining reactions. This enzyme activity takes place after virion entry into a cell and reverse transcription of the RNA genome in dsDNA. The first step in the integration process is 3' processing. This step requires a complex comprising the viral genome, matrix protein and integrase. This complex is called the pre-integration complex (PIC). The integrase protein removes 2 nucleotides from each
   9491..9889    +  CDS            BSD: blasticidin S deaminase; Aspergillus terreus BSD; confers resistance to blasticidin
   9905..10062   +  misc_feature   WPRE (fragment): woodchuck hepatitis virus posttranscriptional regulatory element
  10068..10151   +  misc_feature   WPRE (fragment): woodchuck hepatitis virus posttranscriptional regulatory element
  10159..10178   +  misc_feature   cPPT/CTS (fragment): central polypurine tract and central termination sequence of HIV-1
  10180..10413   +  LTR            3' LTR (ΔU3): self-inactivating 3' long terminal repeat (LTR) from HIV-1
  10445..10669   +  polyA_signal   bGH poly(A) signal: bovine growth hormone polyadenylation signal
  10699..10717   -  promoter       T7 promoter: promoter for bacteriophage T7 RNA polymerase
  10725..10880   +  CDS            lacZα (fragment): LacZα fragment of β-galactosidase; lacZ fragment
  10885..11313   +  rep_origin     f1 ori (sequence partly withheld): f1 bacteriophage origin of replication; arrow indicates direction of (+) strand synthesis
  11366..11470   +  promoter       AmpR promoter: bla
  11471..12331   +  CDS            AmpR: β-lactamase; bla; confers resistance to ampicillin, carbenicillin, and related antibiotics
  12502..13090   +  rep_origin     ori: high-copy-number ColE1/pMB1/pBR322/pUC origin of replication
  13273..13365   +  CDS            lacI (fragment): lac repressor; lacI; The lac repressor binds to the lac operator to inhibit transcription in E. coli. This inhibition can be relieved by adding lactose or isopropyl-β-D-thiogalactopyranoside (IPTG).
  13378..13399   +  protein_bind   CAP binding site: CAP binding activates transcription in the presence of cAMP. E. coli catabolite activator protein
  13414..13444   +  promoter       lac promoter: promoter for the E. coli lac operon
  13448..13470   +  protein_bind   lac operator (fragment): The lac repressor binds to the lac operator to inhibit transcription in E. coli. This inhibition can be relieved by adding lactose or isopropyl-β-D-thiogalactopyranoside (IPTG). lac repressor encoded by lacI
  13513..13531   +  promoter       T3 promoter: promoter for bacteriophage T3 RNA polymerase
>Addgene plasmid #190338 | LV-PE_CO-Mini | addgene full sequence | sequence record 374563 | Addgene Partial NGS Result
AAGCTTGGCCATTGCATACGTTGTATCCATATCATAATATGTACATTTATATTGGCTCATGTCCAACATT
ACCGCCATGTTGACATTGATTATTGACTAGTTATTAATAGTAATCAATTACGGGGTCATTAGTTCATAGC
CCATATATGGAGTTCCGCGTTACATAACTTACGGTAAATGGCCCGCCTGGCTGACCGCCCAACGACCCCC
GCCCATTGACGTCAATAATGACGTATGTTCCCATAGTAACGCCAATAGGGACTTTCCATTGACGTCAATG
GGTGGAGTATTTACGGTAAACTGCCCACTTGGCAGTACATCAAGTGTATCATATGCCAAGTACGCCCCCT
ATTGACGTCAATGACGGTAAATGGCCCGCCTGGCATTATGCCCAGTACATGACCTTATGGGACTTTCCTA
CTTGGCAGTACATCTACGTATTAGTCATCGCTATTACCATGGTGATGCGGTTTTGGCAGTACATCAATGG
GCGTGGATAGCGGTTTGACTCACGGGGATTTCCAAGTCTCCACCCCATTGACGTCAATGGGAGTTTGTTT
TGGCACCAAAATCAACGGGACTTTCCAAAATGTCGTAACAACTCCGCCCCATTGACGCAAATGGGCGGTA
GGCGTGTACGGTGGGAGGTCTATATAAGCAGAGCTCGTTTAGTGAACCGGGGTCTCTCTGGTTAGACCAG
ATCTGAGCCTGGGAGCTCTCTGGCTAACTAGGGAACCCACTGCTTAAGCCTCAATAAAGCTTGCCTTGAG
TGCTTCAAGTAGTGTGTGCCCGTCTGTTGTGTGACTCTGGTAACTAGAGATCCCTCAGACCCTTTTAGTC
AGTGTGGAAAATCTCTAGCAGTGGCGCCCGAACAGGGACTTGAAAGCGAAAGGGAAACCAGAGGAGCTCT
CTCGACGCAGGACTCGGCTTGCTGAAGCGCGCACGGCAAGAGGCGAGGGGCGGCGACTGGTGAGTACGCC
AAAAATTTTGACTAGCGGAGGCTAGAAGGAGAGAGATGGGTGCGAGAGCGTCAGTATTAAGCGGGGGAGA
ATTAGATCGCGATGGGAAAAAATTCGGTTAAGGCCAGGGGGAAAGAAAAAATATAAATTAAAACATATAG
TATGGGCAAGCAGGGAGCTAGAACGATTCGCAGTTAATCCTGGCCTGTTAGAAACATCAGAAGGCTGTAG
ACAAATACTGGGACAGCTACAACCATCCCTTCAGACAGGATCAGAAGAACTTAGATCATTATATAATACA
GTAGCAACCCTCTATTGTGTGCATCAAAGGATAGAGATAAAAGACACCAAGGAAGCTTTAGACAAGATAG
AGGAAGAGCAAAACAAAAGTAAGACCACCGCACAGCAAGCGGCCGCTGATCTTCAGACCTGGAGGAGGAG
ATATGAGGGACAATTGGAGAAGTGAATTATATAAATATAAAGTAGTAAAAATTGAACCATTAGGAGTAGC
ACCCACCAAGGCAAAGAGAAGAGTGGTGCAGAGAGAAAAAAGAGCAGTGGGAATAGGAGCTTTGTTCCTT
GGGTTCTTGGGAGCAGCAGGAAGCACTATGGGCGCAGCGTCAATGACGCTGACGGTACAGGCCAGACAAT
TATTGTCTGGTATAGTGCAGCAGCAGAACAATTTGCTGAGGGCTATTGAGGCGCAACAGCATCTGTTGCA
ACTCACAGTCTGGGGCATCAAGCAGCTCCAGGCAAGAATCCTGGCTGTGGAAAGATACCTAAAGGATCAA
CAGCTCCTGGGGATTTGGGGTTGCTCTGGAAAACTCATTTGCACCACTGCTGTGCCTTGGAATGCTAGTT
GGAGTAATAAATCTCTGGAACAGATTTGGAATCACACGACCTGGATGGAGTGGGACAGAGAAATTAACAA
TTACACAAGCTTAATACACTCCTTAATTGAAGAATCGCAAAACCAGCAAGAAAAGAATGAACAAGAATTA
TTGGAATTAGATAAATGGGCAAGTTTGTGGAATTGGTTTAACATAACAAATTGGCTGTGGTATATAAAAT
TATTCATAATGATAGTAGGAGGCTTGGTAGGTTTAAGAATAGTTTTTGCTGTACTTTCTATAGTGAATAG
AGTTAGGCAGGGATATTCACCATTATCGTTTCAGACCCACCTCCCAACCCCGAGGGGACCCGACAGGCCC
GAAGGAATAGAAGAAGAAGGTGGAGAGAGAGACAGAGACAGATCCATTCGATTAGTGAACGGATCTCGAC
GGTATCGGTTAACTTTTAAAAGAAAAGGGGGGATTGGGGGGTACAGTGCAGGGGAAAGAATAGTAGACAT
AATAGCAACAGACATACAAACTAAAGAATTACAAAAACAAATTACAAAAATTCAAAATTTTATCGATCAC
GAGACTAGCCTCGACGACGCAAAAAACAGACTGAGCACGCTTTGATGGCAGAGCACCGACTCGGTGCCAC
TTTTTCAAGTTGATAACGGACTAGCCTTATTTCAACTTGCTATGCTGTTTCCAGCATAGCTCTGAAACTC
ACGTGCTCAGTCTGGGCCGGTGTTTCGTCCTTTCCACAAGATATATAAAGCCAAGAAATCGAAATACTTT
CAAGTTACGGTAAGCATATGATAGTCCATTTTAAAACATAATTTTAAAACTGCAAACTACCCAAGAAATT
ATTACTTTCTACGTCACGTATTTTGTACTAATATCTTTGTGTTTACAGTCAAATTAATTCCAATTATCTC
TCTAACAGCCTTGTATCGTATATGCAAATATGAAGGAATCATGGGAAATAGGCCCTCGCGAGCCTGCAGT
ATTTAGCATGCCCCACCCATCTGCAAGGCATTCTGGATAGTGTCAAAACAGCCGGAAATCAAGTCCGTTT
ATCTCAAACTTTAGCATTTTGGGAATAAATGATATTTGCTATGCTGGTTAAATTAGATTTTAGTTAAATT
TCCTGCTGAAGCTCTAGTACGATAAGTAACTTGACCTAAGTGTAAAGTTGAGATTTCCTTCAGGTTTATA
TAGCTTGTGCGCCGCCTGGGTACCTCGTCAACCAGTATCCCGGTGCGTTTTAGAGCTAGAAATAGCAAGT
TAAAATAAGGCTAGTCCGTTATCAACTTGAAAAAGTGGCACCGAGTCGGTGCTTTTTTGCGTGGTCGAGT
ACCGGGTAGGGGAGGCGCTTTTCCCAAGGCAGTCTGGAGCATGCGCTTTAGCAGCCCCGCTGGGCACTTG
GCGCTACACAAGTGGCCTCTGGCCTCGCACACATTCCACATCCACCGGTAGGCGCCAACCGGCTCCGTTC
TTTGGTGGCCCCTTCGCGCCACCTTCTACTCCTCCCCTAGTCAGGAAGTTCCCCCCCGCCCCGCAGCTCG
CGTCGTGCAGGACGTGACAAATGGAAGTAGCACGTCTCACTAGTCTCGTGCAGATGGACAGCACCGCTGA
GCAATGGAAGCGGGTAGGCCTTTGGGGCAGCGGCCAATAGCAGCTTTGCTCCTTCGCTTTCTGGGCTCAG
AGGCTGGGAAGGGGTGGGTCCGGGGGCGGGCTCAGGGGCGGGCTCAGGGGCGGGGCGGGCGCCCGAAGGT
CCTCCGGAGGCCCGGCATTCTGCACGCTTCAAAAGCGCACGTCTGCCGCGCTGTTCTCCTCTTCCTCATC
TCCGGGCCTTTCGACCTCTAGCGAGCCACCATGAAACGGACAGCCGACGGAAGCGAGTTCGAGTCACCAA
AGAAGAAGCGGAAAGTCGACAAGAAGTACAGCATCGGCCTGGACATCGGCACCAACTCTGTGGGCTGGGC
CGTGATCACCGACGAGTACAAGGTGCCCAGCAAGAAATTCAAGGTGCTGGGCAACACCGACCGGCACAGC
ATCAAGAAGAACCTGATCGGAGCCCTGCTGTTCGACAGCGGCGAAACAGCCGAGGCCACCCGGCTGAAGA
GAACCGCCAGAAGAAGATACACCAGACGGAAGAACCGGATCTGCTATCTGCAAGAGATCTTCAGCAACGA
GATGGCCAAGGTGGACGACAGCTTCTTCCACAGACTGGAAGAGTCCTTCCTGGTGGAAGAGGATAAGAAG
CACGAGCGGCACCCCATCTTCGGCAACATCGTGGACGAGGTGGCCTACCACGAGAAGTACCCCACCATCT
ACCACCTGAGAAAGAAACTGGTGGACAGCACCGACAAGGCCGACCTGCGGCTGATCTATCTGGCCCTGGC
CCACATGATCAAGTTCCGGGGCCACTTCCTGATCGAGGGCGACCTGAACCCCGACAACAGCGACGTGGAC
AAGCTGTTCATCCAGCTGGTGCAGACCTACAACCAGCTGTTCGAGGAAAACCCCATCAACGCCAGCGGCG
TGGACGCCAAGGCCATCCTGTCTGCCAGACTGAGCAAGAGCAGACGGCTGGAAAATCTGATCGCCCAGCT
GCCCGGCGAGAAGAAGAATGGCCTGTTCGGAAACCTGATTGCCCTGAGCCTGGGCCTGACCCCCAACTTC
AAGAGCAACTTCGACCTGGCCGAGGATGCCAAACTGCAGCTGAGCAAGGACACCTACGACGACGACCTGG
ACAACCTGCTGGCCCAGATCGGCGACCAGTACGCCGACCTGTTTCTGGCCGCCAAGAACCTGTCCGACGC
CATCCTGCTGAGCGACATCCTGAGAGTGAACACCGAGATCACCAAGGCCCCCCTGAGCGCCTCTATGATC
AAGAGATACGACGAGCACCACCAGGACCTGACCCTGCTGAAAGCTCTCGTGCGGCAGCAGCTGCCTGAGA
AGTACAAAGAGATTTTCTTCGACCAGAGCAAGAACGGCTACGCCGGCTACATTGACGGCGGAGCCAGCCA
GGAAGAGTTCTACAAGTTCATCAAGCCCATCCTGGAAAAGATGGACGGCACCGAGGAACTGCTCGTGAAG
CTGAACAGAGAGGACCTGCTGCGGAAGCAGCGGACCTTCGACAACGGCAGCATCCCCCACCAGATCCACC
TGGGAGAGCTGCACGCCATTCTGCGGCGGCAGGAAGATTTTTACCCATTCCTGAAGGACAACCGGGAAAA
GATCGAGAAGATCCTGACCTTCCGCATCCCCTACTACGTGGGCCCTCTGGCCAGGGGAAACAGCAGATTC
GCCTGGATGACCAGAAAGAGCGAGGAAACCATCACCCCCTGGAACTTCGAGGAAGTGGTGGACAAGGGCG
CTTCCGCCCAGAGCTTCATCGAGCGGATGACCAACTTCGATAAGAACCTGCCCAACGAGAAGGTGCTGCC
CAAGCACAGCCTGCTGTACGAGTACTTCACCGTGTATAACGAGCTGACCAAAGTGAAATACGTGACCGAG
GGAATGAGAAAGCCCGCCTTCCTGAGCGGCGAGCAGAAAAAGGCCATCGTGGACCTGCTGTTCAAGACCA
ACCGGAAAGTGACCGTGAAGCAGCTGAAAGAGGACTACTTCAAGAAAATCGAGTGCTTCGACTCCGTGGA
AATCTCCGGCGTGGAAGATCGGTTCAACGCCTCCCTGGGCACATACCACGATCTGCTGAAAATTATCAAG
GACAAGGACTTCCTGGACAATGAGGAAAACGAGGACATTCTGGAAGATATCGTGCTGACCCTGACACTGT
TTGAGGACAGAGAGATGATCGAGGAACGGCTGAAAACCTATGCCCACCTGTTCGACGACAAAGTGATGAA
GCAGCTGAAGCGGCGGAGATACACCGGCTGGGGCAGGCTGAGCCGGAAGCTGATCAACGGCATCCGGGAC
AAGCAGTCCGGCAAGACAATCCTGGATTTCCTGAAGTCCGACGGCTTCGCCAACAGAAACTTCATGCAGC
TGATCCACGACGACAGCCTGACCTTTAAAGAGGACATCCAGAAAGCCCAGGTGTCCGGCCAGGGCGATAG
CCTGCACGAGCACATTGCCAATCTGGCCGGCAGCCCCGCCATTAAGAAGGGCATCCTGCAGACAGTGAAG
GTGGTGGACGAGCTCGTGAAAGTGATGGGCCGGCACAAGCCCGAGAACATCGTGATCGAAATGGCCAGAG
AGAACCAGACCACCCAGAAGGGACAGAAGAACAGCCGCGAGAGAATGAAGCGGATCGAAGAGGGCATCAA
AGAGCTGGGCAGCCAGATCCTGAAAGAACACCCCGTGGAAAACACCCAGCTGCAGAACGAGAAGCTGTAC
CTGTACTACCTGCAGAATGGGCGGGATATGTACGTGGACCAGGAACTGGACATCAACCGGCTGTCCGACT
ACGATGTGGACGCTATCGTGCCTCAGAGCTTTCTGAAGGACGACTCCATCGACAACAAGGTGCTGACCAG
AAGCGACAAGAACCGGGGCAAGAGCGACAACGTGCCCTCCGAAGAGGTCGTGAAGAAGATGAAGAACTAC
TGGCGGCAGCTGCTGAACGCCAAGCTGATTACCCAGAGAAAGTTCGACAATCTGACCAAGGCCGAGAGAG
GCGGCCTGAGCGAACTGGATAAGGCCGGCTTCATCAAGAGACAGCTGGTGGAAACCCGGCAGATCACAAA
GCACGTGGCACAGATCCTGGACTCCCGGATGAACACTAAGTACGACGAGAATGACAAGCTGATCCGGGAA
GTGAAAGTGATCACCCTGAAGTCCAAGCTGGTGTCCGATTTCCGGAAGGATTTCCAGTTTTACAAAGTGC
GCGAGATCAACAACTACCACCACGCCCACGACGCCTACCTGAACGCCGTCGTGGGAACCGCCCTGATCAA
AAAGTACCCTAAGCTGGAAAGCGAGTTCGTGTACGGCGACTACAAGGTGTACGACGTGCGGAAGATGATC
GCCAAGAGCGAGCAGGAAATCGGCAAGGCTACCGCCAAGTACTTCTTCTACAGCAACATCATGAACTTTT
TCAAGACCGAGATTACCCTGGCCAACGGCGAGATCCGGAAGCGGCCTCTGATCGAGACAAACGGCGAAAC
CGGGGAGATCGTGTGGGATAAGGGCCGGGATTTTGCCACCGTGCGGAAAGTGCTGAGCATGCCCCAAGTG
AATATCGTGAAAAAGACCGAGGTGCAGACAGGCGGCTTCAGCAAAGAGTCTATCCTGCCCAAGAGGAACA
GCGATAAGCTGATCGCCAGAAAGAAGGACTGGGACCCTAAGAAGTACGGCGGCTTCGACAGCCCCACCGT
GGCCTATTCTGTGCTGGTGGTGGCCAAAGTGGAAAAGGGCAAGTCCAAGAAACTGAAGAGTGTGAAAGAG
CTGCTGGGGATCACCATCATGGAAAGAAGCAGCTTCGAGAAGAATCCCATCGACTTTCTGGAAGCCAAGG
GCTACAAAGAAGTGAAAAAGGACCTGATCATCAAGCTGCCTAAGTACTCCCTGTTCGAGCTGGAAAACGG
CCGGAAGAGAATGCTGGCCTCTGCCGGCGAACTGCAGAAGGGAAACGAACTGGCCCTGCCCTCCAAATAT
GTGAACTTCCTGTACCTGGCCAGCCACTATGAGAAGCTGAAGGGCTCCCCCGAGGATAATGAGCAGAAAC
AGCTGTTTGTGGAACAGCACAAGCACTACCTGGACGAGATCATCGAGCAGATCAGCGAGTTCTCCAAGAG
AGTGATCCTGGCCGACGCTAATCTGGACAAAGTGCTGTCCGCCTACAACAAGCACCGGGATAAGCCCATC
AGAGAGCAGGCCGAGAATATCATCCACCTGTTTACCCTGACCAATCTGGGAGCCCCTGCCGCCTTCAAGT
ACTTTGACACCACCATCGACCGGAAGAGGTACACCAGCACCAAAGAGGTGCTGGACGCCACCCTGATCCA
CCAGAGCATCACCGGCCTGTACGAGACACGGATCGACCTGTCTCAGCTGGGAGGTGACTCTGGAGGATCT
AGCGGAGGATCCTCTGGCAGCGAGACACCAGGAACAAGCGAGTCAGCAACACCAGAGAGCAGTGGCGGCA
GCAGCGGCGGCAGCAGCCTGGGTTCTACATGGCTGAGCGACTTCCCTCAGGCCTGGGCTGAAACCGGCGG
CATGGGCCTGGCTGTGCGGCAGGCTCCTCTGATCATCCCTCTGAAGGCCACCTCCACCCCTGTGTCCATC
AAGCAGTACCCCATGAGCCAGGAGGCCAGACTGGGCATCAAGCCCCACATCCAGCGGCTGCTCGACCAGG
GAATCCTGGTCCCCTGCCAGAGCCCCTGGAACACCCCACTTTTACCTGTGAAAAAGCCCGGCACTAACGA
CTACCGGCCTGTGCAGGACCTGAGAGAAGTGAACAAGCGGGTTGAGGACATCCACCCTACAGTGCCTAAC
CCCTACAACCTGCTGTCTGGCCTGCCACCGAGCCACCAGTGGTACACCGTGCTGGACCTGAAAGACGCCT
TCTTCTGTCTGAGACTCCATCCTACCAGCCAGCCACTGTTCGCCTTCGAGTGGCGGGACCCTGAGATGGG
CATCAGCGGCCAGCTGACATGGACCCGGCTGCCACAGGGCTTCAAGAACAGCCCTACACTGTTCAACGAG
GCCCTGCACAGAGATCTGGCTGACTTCAGAATCCAGCATCCTGACCTGATCCTGCTGCAGTACGTGGACG
ACTTGCTGCTTGCCGCTACATCTGAACTGGATTGCCAGCAAGGCACCAGAGCTCTGCTCCAGACCCTGGG
CAACCTGGGGTATAGGGCCAGCGCCAAGAAGGCCCAGATCTGCCAGAAGCAAGTGAAGTACCTGGGATAC
CTGCTGAAGGAAGGCCAGAGATGGCTGACCGAGGCGCGGAAGGAAACAGTGATGGGCCAGCCTACCCCTA
AGACCCCCAGACAGCTGCGAGAATTCCTGGGCAAGGCTGGCTTTTGCAGACTGTTCATCCCCGGCTTCGC
TGAGATGGCCGCTCCTCTGTACCCACTGACCAAGCCCGGTACCCTGTTCAATTGGGGCCCCGATCAGCAG
AAAGCCTACCAGGAGATTAAGCAGGCCCTGCTGACCGCCCCTGCCCTCGGGCTGCCTGATCTGACAAAAC
CTTTCGAGCTGTTTGTCGACGAGAAGCAGGGCTACGCCAAGGGCGTGCTGACACAGAAACTGGGACCTTG
GAGAAGACCTGTGGCTTATCTCAGCAAGAAGCTGGACCCCGTGGCCGCCGGATGGCCTCCATGTCTGAGG
ATGGTCGCCGCTATCGCCGTGCTGACCAAGGACGCCGGCAAACTGACCATGGGACAACCTCTGGTGATCC
TGGCCCCTCACGCCGTCGAGGCCCTGGTGAAGCAGCCTCCTGACAGATGGCTGAGCAACGCCAGAATGAC
CCACTACCAGGCCCTGCTGCTGGATACCGATAGAGTGCAGTTCGGCCCTGTGGTGGCTCTGAATCCTGCC
ACCCTGCTCCCACTTCCCGAGGAAGGCTCTGGCGGCTCAAAAAGAACCGCCGACGGCAGCGAATTCGAGC
CCAAGAAGAAGAGGAAAGTCGATTACAAAGACGATGACGATAAGGGATCCGGCGCAACAAACTTCTCTCT
GCTGAAACAAGCCGGAGATGTCGAAGAGAATCCTGGACCGATGGCCAAGCCTTTGTCTCAAGAAGAATCC
ACCCTCATTGAAAGAGCAACGGCTACAATCAACAGCATCCCCATCTCTGAAGACTACAGCGTCGCCAGCG
CAGCTCTCTCTAGCGACGGCCGCATCTTCACTGGTGTCAATGTATATCATTTTACTGGGGGACCTTGTGC
AGAACTCGTGGTGCTGGGCACTGCTGCTGCTGCGGCAGCTGGCAACCTGACTTGTATCGTCGCGATCGGA
AATGAGAACAGGGGCATCTTGAGCCCCTGCGGACGGTGCCGACAGGTGCTTCTCGATCTGCATCCTGGGA
TCAAAGCCATAGTGAAGGACAGTGATGGACAGCCGACGGCAGTTGGGATTCGTGAATTGCTGCCCTCTGG
TTATGTGTGGGAGGGCTAAGAATTCCGATCTGATAATCAACCTCTGGATTACAAAATTTGTGAAAGATTG
ACTGGTATTCTTAACTATGTTGCTCCTTTTACGCTATGTGGATACGCTGCTTTAATGCCTTTGTATCATG
CTATTGCTTCCCGTATGGCTTTCATTTTCTCCTCCTTGTATAAATCCTGGTTAGTTCTTGCCACGGCGGA
ACTCATCGCCGCCTGCCTTGCCCGCTGCTGGACAGGGGCTCGGCTGTTGGGCACTGACAATTCCGTGGTG
TAGCCACTTTTTAAAAGAAAAGGGGGGACTGGAAGGGCTAATTCACTCCCAACGAAGACAAGATCTGCTT
TTTGCTTGTACTGGGTCTCTCTGGTTAGACCAGATCTGAGCCTGGGAGCTCTCTGGCTAACTAGGGAACC
CACTGCTTAAGCCTCAATAAAGCTTGCCTTGAGTGCTTCAAGTAGTGTGTGCCCGTCTGTTGTGTGACTC
TGGTAACTAGAGATCCCTCAGACCCTTTTAGTCAGTGTGGAAAATCTCTAGCAGGGCCCGTTTAAACCCG
CTGATCAGCCTCGACTGTGCCTTCTAGTTGCCAGCCATCTGTTGTTTGCCCCTCCCCCGTGCCTTCCTTG
ACCCTGGAAGGTGCCACTCCCACTGTCCTTTCCTAATAAAATGAGGAAATTGCATCGCATTGTCTGAGTA
GGTGTCATTCTATTCTGGGGGGTGGGGTGGGGCAGGACAGCAAGGGGGAGGATTGGGAAGACAATAGCAG
GCATGCTGGGGATGCGGTGGGCTCTATGGGCTTTTGCGTCGAGACGTACCCAATTCGCCCTATAGTGAGT
CGTATTACGCGCGCTCACTGGCCGTCGTTTTACAACGTCGTGACTGGGAAAACCCTGGCGTTACCCAACT
TAATCGCCTTGCAGCACATCCCCCTTTCGCCAGCTGGCGTAATAGCGAAGAGGCCCGCACCGATCGCCCT
TCCCAACAGTTGCGCAGCCTGAATGGCGAATGGG
[124 nt withheld, positions 10885-11008]
C
[91 nt withheld, positions 11010-11100]
A
[49 nt withheld, positions 11102-11150]
CCTTTGACGTTGGAGTCCACGTTCTTT
[37 nt withheld, positions 11178-11214]
ACCCTATCTCGGTCTATTCTTTTGATTTATAAGGGATTTTGCCGATTTCGGCCTATTGGTTAAAAAATGA
GCTGATTTAACAAAAATTTAACGCGAATTTTAACAAAATATTAACGCTTACAATTTAGGTGGCACTTTTC
GGGGAAATGTGCGCGGAACCCCTATTTGTTTATTTTTCTAAATACATTCAAATATGTATCCGCTCATGAG
ACAATAACCCTGATAAATGCTTCAATAATATTGAAAAAGGAAGAGTATGAGTATTCAACATTTCCGTGTC
GCCCTTATTCCCTTTTTTGCGGCATTTTGCCTTCCTGTTTTTGCTCACCCAGAAACGCTGGTGAAAGTAA
AAGATGCTGAAGATCAGTTGGGTGCACGAGTGGGTTACATCGAACTGGATCTCAACAGCGGTAAGATCCT
TGAGAGTTTTCGCCCCGAAGAACGTTTTCCAATGATGAGCACTTTTAAAGTTCTGCTATGTGGCGCGGTA
TTATCCCGTATTGACGCCGGGCAAGAGCAACTCGGTCGCCGCATACACTATTCTCAGAATGACTTGGTTG
AGTACTCACCAGTCACAGAAAAGCATCTTACGGATGGCATGACAGTAAGAGAATTATGCAGTGCTGCCAT
AACCATGAGTGATAACACTGCGGCCAACTTACTTCTGACAACGATCGGAGGACCGAAGGAGCTAACCGCT
TTTTTGCACAACATGGGGGATCATGTAACTCGCCTTGATCGTTGGGAACCGGAGCTGAATGAAGCCATAC
CAAACGACGAGCGTGACACCACGATGCCTGTAGCAATGGCAACAACGTTGCGCAAACTATTAACTGGCGA
ACTACTTACTCTAGCTTCCCGGCAACAATTAATAGACTGGATGGAGGCGGATAAAGTTGCAGGACCACTT
CTGCGCTCGGCCCTTCCGGCTGGCTGGTTTATTGCTGATAAATCTGGAGCCGGTGAGCGTGGGTCTCGCG
GTATCATTGCAGCACTGGGGCCAGATGGTAAGCCCTCCCGTATCGTAGTTATCTACACGACGGGGAGTCA
GGCAACTATGGATGAACGAAATAGACAGATCGCTGAGATAGGTGCCTCACTGATTAAGCATTGGTAACTG
TCAGACCAAGTTTACTCATATATACTTTAGATTGATTTAAAACTTCATTTTTAATTTAAAAGGATCTAGG
TGAAGATCCTTTTTGATAATCTCATGACCAAAATCCCTTAACGTGAGTTTTCGTTCCACTGAGCGTCAGA
CCCCGTAGAAAAGATCAAAGGATCTTCTTGAGATCCTTTTTTTCTGCGCGTAATCTGCTGCTTGCAAACA
AAAAAACCACCGCTACCAGCGGTGGTTTGTTTGCCGGATCAAGAGCTACCAACTCTTTTTCCGAAGGTAA
CTGGCTTCAGCAGAGCGCAGATACCAAATACTGTTCTTCTAGTGTAGCCGTAGTTAGGCCACCACTTCAA
GAACTCTGTAGCACCGCCTACATACCTCGCTCTGCTAATCCTGTTACCAGTGGCTGCTGCCAGTGGCGAT
AAGTCGTGTCTTACCGGGTTGGACTCAAGACGATAGTTACCGGATAAGGCGCAGCGGTCGGGCTGAACGG
GGGGTTCGTGCACACAGCCCAGCTTGGAGCGAACGACCTACACCGAACTGAGATACCTACAGCGTGAGCT
ATGAGAAAGCGCCACGCTTCCCGAAGGGAGAAAGGCGGACAGGTATCCGGTAAGCGGCAGGGTCGGAACA
GGAGAGCGCACGAGGGAGCTTCCAGGGGGAAACGCCTGGTATCTTTATAGTCCTGTCGGGTTTCGCCACC
TCTGACTTGAGCGTCGATTTTTGTGATGCTCGTCAGGGGGGCGGAGCCTATGGAAAAACGCCAGCAACGC
GGCCTTTTTACGGTTCCTGGCCTTTTGCTGGCCTTTTGCTCACATGTTCTTTCCTGCGTTATCCCCTGAT
TCTGTGGATAACCGTATTACCGCCTTTGAGTGAGCTGATACCGCTCGCCGCAGCCGAACGACCGAGCGCA
GCGAGTCAGTGAGCGAGGAAGCGGAAGAGCGCCCAATACGCAAACCGCCTCTCCCCGCGCGTTGGCCGAT
TCATTAATGCAGCTGGCACGACAGGTTTCCCGACTGGAAAGCGGGCAGTGAGCGCAACGCAATTAATGTG
AGTTAGCTCACTCATTAGGCACCCCAGGCTTTACACTTTATGCTTCCGGCTCGTATGTTGTGTGGAATTG
TGAGCGGATAACAATTTCACACAGGAAACAGCTATGACCATGATTACGCCAAGCGCGCAATTAACCCTCA
CTAAAGGGAACAAAAGCTGGAGCTGC
